Addgene plasmid #187396: R6K_BAD_mCherry-GFP_ChInt--
Purpose: chromosomal integration downstream of glmS gene via Tn7 system of a cassette encoding for arabinose-inducible GFP and mCherry
Depositing lab: Roi Avraham. Depositing organization: Weizmann Institute of Science.
Backbone
  Vector backbone: R6Kgamma
  Vector type: Bacterial Expression
Growth in bacteria
  Bacterial resistance: Amp + Kan + Dap
  Growth temperature: 37°C
  Growth strain: MFDpir
  Copy number: Low Copy
Gene/Insert
  Gene/Insert name: GFP, mCherry
  Species: Synthetic
  Cloning method: Gibson Cloning
Terms and licenses: Academic/Nonprofit Terms; Industry Terms: Not Available to Industry
Depositor comments: This plasmid requires a pir+ strain for growth and transformation. It will be distributed in MFDpir E. coli. MFDpir strain is auxotrophic for DAP (diaminopimelic acid), so it must be added to the media to grow and extract the plasmid (0.3 mM working concentration).
How to cite: R6K_BAD_mCherry-GFP_ChInt-- was a gift from Roi Avraham (Addgene plasmid # 187396 ; http://n2t.net/addgene:187396 ; RRID:Addgene_187396)
