[The description below was written by a language model from this plasmid's Addgene catalogue record and pLannotate feature annotations shown in this document.]
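Description:
R6K_BAD_mCherry-GFP_ChInt-- is a 9.2 kb, low-copy bacterial mini-Tn7 delivery plasmid built on an R6Kγ backbone. It is designed to place an arabinose-inducible dual fluorescent reporter cassette into the bacterial chromosome at the Tn7 attachment site downstream of glmS. Because the R6K γ origin needs the pi initiator protein supplied in trans, the plasmid replicates only in pir+ hosts and acts as a suicide vector elsewhere. It is maintained in MFDpir, a diaminopimelic acid auxotroph, which explains why DAP is listed alongside ampicillin and kanamycin in the growth field. An incP oriT allows conjugative transfer from this donor into recipient strains, and the donor can then be eliminated simply by omitting DAP. AmpR, the R6K origin and oriT lie outside the Tn7 ends, so they are not expected to be carried into the chromosome.

The segment bounded by Tn7L and Tn7R carries two separate araBAD promoters, one driving GFPmut3 and the other mCherry. A single araC regulator gene is transcribed divergently from the promoter of the GFP unit. Each reporter is followed by rrnB T1/T2 terminators, and further terminators (rrnB T1, lambda t0) insulate the cassette. A kanamycin resistance gene (neo) flanked by FRT sites selects for integrants and can in principle be removed afterwards with FLP recombinase. No Tn7 transposase genes are annotated, so transposition functions presumably come from a helper construct that the record does not name. The many short annotated fragments (TcR, CmR, lacZα, rop, lacI and others) appear to be cloning remnants rather than functional parts. The resulting single-copy strains express both green and red fluorescence upon arabinose induction.
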