Features (pLannotate 1.2.2; 38 found; start..end, strand, type, name):
    101..129     -  misc_feature   MCS (fragment): pUC18/19 multiple cloning site
    148..168     -  misc_feature   MCS (fragment): pUC18/19 multiple cloning site
    218..931     -  CDS            GFPmut3: GFPmut3 is a basic (constitutively fluorescent) green fluorescent protein published in 1996, derived from Aequorea victoria. It is reported to be a very rapidly-maturing weak dimer.
    975..1259    -  promoter       araBAD promoter: araBAD; promoter of the L-arabinose operon of E. coli; the araC regulatory gene is transcribed in the opposite direction (Guzman et al., 1995)
   1286..2164    +  CDS            araC: L-arabinose regulatory protein; araC
   2254..2272    -  promoter       tet promoter (fragment): E. coli promoter for tetracycline efflux protein gene
   2282..2402    +  CDS            TcR (fragment): tetracycline efflux protein; tet; confers resistance to tetracycline
   2421..2448    -  terminator     rrnB T2 terminator: transcription terminator T2 from the E. coli rrnB gene
   2540..2626    -  terminator     rrnB T1 terminator: Escherichia coli rrnB; transcription terminator T1 from the E. coli rrnB gene
   2628..2743    -  ncRNA          5S rRNA: Accession: RF00001 - 5S ribosomal RNA
   2829..2856    -  misc_feature   MCS (fragment): pUC18/19 multiple cloning site
   2858..3567    -  CDS            mCherry (fragment): monomeric derivative of DsRed fluorescent protein (Shaner et al., 2004) mammalian codon-optimized
   3611..3895    -  promoter       araBAD promoter: araBAD; promoter of the L-arabinose operon of E. coli; the araC regulatory gene is transcribed in the opposite direction (Guzman et al., 1995)
   4191..4238    -  protein_bind   FRT: FLP-mediated recombination occurs in the 8-bp core sequence TCTAGAAA (Turan and Bode, 2011). FLP recombinase from the Saccharomyces cerevisiae 2μ plasmid
   4315..4343    +  promoter       Pc promoter: intI1 (promoter lies within the coding sequence); class 1 integron promoter
   4360..4422    +  CDS            tnpA (fragment): TN5P_ECOLX - Also known as tnp. Experimental evidence at protein level: Swiss-Prot protein existence level 1. Mediates transposition of transposon Tn5 by a 'cut and paste' mechanism. First, the monomeric transposase binds the 19 bp inverted DNA repeats flanking the transposon. Then, dimerization of the DNA- bound transposase creates a synaptic DNA complex. After nicking of the first DNA strand, excision of the transposon proceeds through a series of intermediates. The transposase then mediates the insertion of the transposon at a new site by strand transfer. The activity of the wild- type tran
   4454..5245    +  CDS            neo: KKA2_KLEPN - Also known as kan, nptII. Experimental evidence at protein level: Swiss-Prot protein existence level 1. Resistance to kanamycin, neomycin, paromomycin, ribostamycin, butirosin and gentamicin B. From Klebsiella pneumoniae.
   5300..5333    -  protein_bind   FRT (minimal): supports FLP-mediated excision but not integration (Turan and Bode, 2011) FLP recombinase from the Saccharomyces cerevisiae 2μ plasmid
   5398..5484    -  terminator     rrnB T1 terminator: Escherichia coli rrnB; transcription terminator T1 from the E. coli rrnB gene
   5548..5577    -  CDS            CmR (fragment): chloramphenicol acetyltransferase confers resistance to chloramphenicol
   5587..5681    -  terminator     lambda t0 terminator: transcription terminator from phage lambda
   5702..5726    +  misc_feature   MCS (fragment): pBluescript multiple cloning site
   5730..5928    +  mobile_element Tn7R (fragment): mini-Tn7 element (right end of the Tn7 transposon) Tn7
   6000..6068    +  CDS            lacZα (fragment): LacZα fragment of β-galactosidase; lacZ fragment
   6074..6173    -  misc_feature   bom (fragment): basis of mobility region from pBR322
   6275..6310    -  CDS            rop (fragment): Rop protein, which maintains plasmids at low copy number; rop
   6405..6509    +  promoter       AmpR promoter: bla
   6510..7370    +  CDS            AmpR: β-lactamase; bla; confers resistance to ampicillin, carbenicillin, and related antibiotics
   7543..7568    +  CDS            bla(M) (fragment): β-lactamase lacking the signal sequence; bla(M); allows cytosolic expression of β-lactamase
   7671..8059    +  rep_origin     R6K γ ori: γ replication origin from E. coli plasmid R6K; requires the R6K initiator protein pi for replication
   8070..8109    +  CDS            λ integrase (fragment): integrase from phage λ; int
   8328..8436    +  oriT           oriT: incP origin of transfer
   8508..8562    +  CDS            lacI (fragment): lac repressor; lacI; The lac repressor binds to the lac operator to inhibit transcription in E. coli. This inhibition can be relieved by adding lactose or isopropyl-β-D-thiogalactopyranoside (IPTG).
   8595..8760    +  mobile_element Tn7L: mini-Tn7 element (left end of the Tn7 transposon) Tn7
   8877..8915    -  promoter       AmpR promoter (fragment): bla
   8934..8961    -  terminator     rrnB T2 terminator: transcription terminator T2 from the E. coli rrnB gene
   9053..9139    -  terminator     rrnB T1 terminator: Escherichia coli rrnB; transcription terminator T1 from the E. coli rrnB gene
   9141..15      -  ncRNA          5S rRNA (across the origin): Accession: RF00001 - 5S ribosomal RNA
>Addgene plasmid #187396 | R6K_BAD_mCherry-GFP_ChInt-- | addgene full sequence | sequence record 371114 | Addgene NGS Result
CGCTACTGCCGCCAGGCAAATTCTGTTTTATCAGACCGCTTCTGCGTTCTGATTTAATCTGTATCAGGCT
GAAAATCTTCTCTCATCCGCCAAAACAGCCAAGCTTGCATGCCTGCAGGTCGACTCTAGTGATAAACTAC
CGCATTAAAGCTTGCATGCCTGCAGGTCTGGACATTTTTTTTTTTTTTTTTTTTTTTTTTTTTTWTGTCC
GCCTTTATTTGTATAGTTCATCCATGCCATGTGTAATCCCAGCAGCTGTTACAAACTCAAGAAGGACCAT
GTGGTCTCTCTTTTCGTTGGGATCTTTCGAAAGGGCAGATTGTGTGGACAGGTAATGGTTGTCTGGTAAA
AGGACAGGGCCATCGCCAATTGGAGTATTTTGTTGATAATGGTCTGCTAGTTGAACGCTTCCATCTTCAA
TGTTGTGTCTAATTTTGAAGTTAACTTTGATTCCATTCTTTTGTTTGTCTGCCATGATGTATACATTGTG
TGAGTTATAGTTGTATTCCAATTTGTGTCCAAGAATGTTTCCATCTTCTTTAAAATCAATACCTTTTAAC
TCGATTCTATTAACAAGGGTATCACCTTCAAACTTGACTTCAGCACGTGTCTTGTAGTTCCCGTCATCTT
TGAAAAATATAGTTCTTTCCTGTACATAACCTTCGGGCATGGCACTCTTGAAAAAGTCATGCTGTTTCAT
ATGATCTGGGTATCTCGCAAAGCATTGAACACCATAACCGAAAGTAGTGACAAGTGTTGGCCATGGAACA
GGTAGTTTTCCAGTAGTGCAAATAAATTTAAGGGTAAGTTTTCCGTATGTTGCATCACCTTCACCCTCTC
CACTGACAGAAAATTTGTGCCCATTAACATCACCATCTAATTCAACAAGAATTGGGACAACTCCAGTGAA
AAGTTCTTCTCCTTTACTCATTTTTTATAACCTCCTTACCTCCTGCTAGCCCAAAAAAACGGGTATGGAG
AAACAGTAGAGAGTTGCGATAAAAAGCGTCAGGTAGGATCCGCTAATCTTATGGATAAAAATGCTATGGC
ATAGCAAAGTGTGACGCCGTGCAAATAATCAATGTGGACTTTTCTGCCGTGATTATAGACACTTTTGTTA
CGCGTTTTTGTCATGGCTTTGGTCCCGCTTTGTTACAGAATGCTTTTAATAAGCGGGGTTACCGGTTTGG
TTAGCGAGAAGAGCCAGTAAAAGACGCAGTGACGGCAATGTCTGATGCAATATGGACAATTGGTTTCTTC
TCTGAATGGCGGGAGTATGAAAAGTATGGCTGAAGCGCAAAATGATCCCCTGCTGCCGGGATACTCGTTT
AATGCCCATCTGGTGGCGGGTTTAACGCCGATTGAGGCCAACGGTTATCTCGATTTTTTTATCGACCGAC
CGCTGGGAATGAAAGGTTATATTCTCAATCTCACCATTCGCGGTCAGGGGGTGGTGAAAAATCAGGGACG
AGAATTTGTTTGCCGACCGGGTGATATTTTGCTGTTCCCGCCAGGAGAGATTCATCACTACGGTCGTCAT
CCGGAGGCTCGCGAATGGTATCACCAGTGGGTTTACTTTCGTCCGCGCGCCTACTGGCATGAATGGCTTA
ACTGGCCGTCAATATTTGCCAATACGGGGTTCTTTCGCCCGGATGAAGCGCACCAGCCGCATTTCAGCGA
CCTGTTTGGGCAAATCATTAACGCCGGGCAAGGGGAAGGGCGCTATTCGGAGCTGCTGGCGATAAATCTG
CTTGAGCAATTGTTACTGCGGCGCATGGAAGCGATTAACGAGTCGCTCCATCCACCGATGGATAATCGGG
TACGCGAGGCTTGTCAGTACATCAGCGATCACCTGGCAGACAGCAATTTTGATATCGCCAGCGTCGCACA
GCATGTTTGCTTGTCGCCGTCGCGTCTGTCACATCTTTTCCGCCAGCAGTTAGGGATTAGCGTCTTAAGC
TGGCGCGAGGACCAACGTATCAGCCAGGCGAAGCTGCTTTTGAGCACCACCCGGATGCCTATCGCCACCG
TCGGTCGCAATGTTGGTTTTGACGATCAACTCTATTTCTCGCGGGTATTTAAAAAATGCACCGGGGCCAG
CCCGAGCGAGTTCCGTGCCGGTTGTGAAGAAAAAGTGAATGATGTAGCCGTCAAGTTGTCATAATTGGTA
ACGAATCAGACAATTGACGGCTTGACGGAGTAGCATAGGGTTTGCAGAATCCCTGCTTCGTCCATTTGAC
AGGCACATTATGCATCGATGATAAGCTGTCAAACATGAGCAGATCCTCTACGCCGGACGCATCGTGGCCG
GCATCACCGGCGCCACAGGTGCGGTTGCTGGCGCCTATATCGCCGACATCACCGATGGGGAAGATCGGGC
TCGCCACTTCGGGCTCATGAGCAGAGTTTGTAGAAACGCAAAAAGGCCATCCGTCAGGATGGCCTTCTGC
TTAATTTGATGCCTGGCAGTTTATGGCGGGCGTCCTGCCCGCCACCCTCCGGGCCGTTGCTTCGCAACGT
TCAAATCCGCTCCCGGCGGATTTGTCCTACTCAGGAGAGCGTTCACCGACAAACAACAGATAAAACGAAA
GGCCCAGTCTTTCGACTGAGCCTTTCGTTTTATTTGATGCCTGGCAGTTCCCTACTCTCGCATGGGGAGA
CCCCACACTACCATCGGCGCTACGGCGTTTCACTTCTGAGTTCGGCATGGGGTCAGGGGGGACCACCGCG
CTACTGCCGCCAGGCAAATTCTGTTTTATCAGACCGCTTCTGCGTTCTGATTTAATCTGTATCAGGCTGA
AAATCTTCTCTCATCCGCCAAAACAGCCAAGCTTGCATGCCTGCAGGTCGACTCTATTACTTGTACAGCT
CGTCCATGCCGCCGGTGGAGTGGCGGCCCTCGGCGCGTTCGTACTGTTCCACGATGGTGTAGTCCTCGTT
GTGGGAGGTGATGTCCAACTTGATGTTGACGTTGTAGGCGCCGGGCAGCTGCACGGGCTTCTTGGCCTTG
TAGGTGGTCTTGACCTCAGCGTCGTAGTGGCCGCCGTCCTTCAGCTTCAGCCTCTGCTTGATCTCGCCCT
TCAGGGCGCCGTCCTCGGGGTACATCCGCTCGGAGGAGGCCTCCCAGCCCATGGTCTTCTTCTGCATTAC
GGGGCCGTCGGAGGGGAAGTTGGTGCCGCGCAGCTTCACCTTGTAGATGAACTCGCCGTCCTGCAGGGAG
GAGTCCTGGGTCACGGTCACCACGCCGCCGTCCTCGAAGTTCATCACGCGCTCCCACTTGAAGCCCTCGG
GGAAGGACAGCTTCATGTAGTCGGGGATGTCGGCGGGGTGCTTCACGTAGGCCTTGGAGCCGTACATGAA
CTGAGGGGACAGGATGTCCCAGGCGAAGGGCAGGGGGCCACCCTTGGTCACCTTCAGCTTGGCGGTCTGG
GTGCCCTCGTAGGGGCGGCCCTCGCCCTCGCCCTCGATCTCGAACTCGTGGCCGTTCACGGAGCCCTCCA
TGTGCACCTTGAAGCGCATGAACTCCTTGATGATGGCCATGTTATCCTCCTCGCCCTTGCTCACCATTTT
TTATAACCTCCTTACCTCCTGCTAGCCCAAAAAGACGGGTATGGAGAAACAGTAGAGAGTTGCGATAAAA
AGCGTCAGGTAGGATCCGCTAATCTTATGGATAAAAATGCTATGGCATAGCAAAGTGTGACGCCGTGCAA
ATAATCAATGTGGACTTTTCTGCCGTGATTATAGACACTTTTGTTACGCGTTTTTGTCATGGCTTTGGTC
CCGCTTTGTTACAGAATGCTTTTAATAAGCGGGGTTACCGGTTTGGTTAGCGAGAAGAGCCAGTAAAAGA
CGCAGTGACGGCAATGTCTGATGCAATATGGACAATTGGTTTCTTGCTTGTTTCGGCGTGGGTATGAATT
CATGTGGCTGACCGTTCTGTTGTCTCTCGCTCTTCCGAGTAGACGAACAATAAGGCCTCCCTAACGGGGG
GCCTTTTTTATTGATAACAAAAGTCAGTGCTTCCGCTATTTCCAAAATACCGGGCTAATACGGTTTAAAC
GACCTCCTGGATTTGCTCAGACAGCCTTTTCGTCATTCGTTTCAGCCAAAAAACTTAAGACCGCCGGTCT
TGTCCACTACCTTGCAGTAATGCGGTGGACAGGATCGGCGGTTTTCTTTTCTCTTCTCAAGAAGTTCCTA
TACTTTCTAGAGAATAGGAACTTCGGAATAGGAACTTCCTCCTGAACGGCCATAAGAACGAAGGCTGTCT
GTTGAACTCTCGAGCCGTGGAAACGGATGAAGGCACGAACCCAGTTGACATAAGCCTGTTCGGTTCGTAA
ACTGTAATGCAAGTAGCGTATGCGCTCAAAACTGGATGGCTTTCTTGCCGCCAAGGATCTGATGGCGCAG
GGGATCAAGATCTGATCAAGAGACAGGATGAGGATCGTTTCGCATGATTGAACAAGATGGATTGCACGCA
GGTTCTCCGGCCGCTTGGGTGGAGAGGCTATTCGGCTATGACTGGGCACAACAGACAATCGGCTGCTCTG
ATGCCGCCGTGTTCCGGCTGTCAGCGCAGGGGCGCCCGGTTCTTTTTGTCAAGACCGACCTGTCCGGTGC
CCTGAATGAACTGCAGGACGAGGCAGCGCGGCTATCGTGGCTGGCCACGACGGGCGTTCCTTGCGCAGCT
GTGCTCGACGTTGTCACTGAAGCGGGAAGGGACTGGCTGCTATTGGGCGAAGTGCCGGGGCAGGATCTCC
TGTCATCTCACCTTGCTCCTGCCGAGAAAGTATCCATCATGGCTGATGCAATGCGGCGGCTGCATACGCT
TGATCCGGCTACCTGCCCATTCGACCACCAAGCGAAACATCGCATCGAGCGAGCACGTACTCGGATGGAA
GCCGGTCTTGTCGATCAGGATGATCTGGACGAAGAGCATCAGGGGCTCGCGCCAGCCGAACTGTTCGCCA
GGCTCAAGGCGCGCATGCCCGACGGCGAGGATCTCGTCGTGACCCATGGCGATGCCTGCTTGCCGAATAT
CATGGTGGAAAATGGCCGCTTTTCTGGATTCATCGACTGTGGCCGGCTGGGTGTGGCGGACCGCTATCAG
GACATAGCGTTGGCTACCCGTGATATTGCTGAAGAGCTTGGCGGCGAATGGGCTGACCGCTTCCTCGTGC
TTTACGGTATCGCCGCTCCCGATTCGCAGCGCATCGCCTTCTATCGCCTTCTTGACGAGTTCTTCTGAGC
GGGACTCTGGGGTTCGAAATGACTCGAGCATCAGCTTCAAAAGCGCTCTGAAGTTCCTATACTTTCTAGA
GAATAGGAACTTCGGAATAGGTACTTCAAGATCCCCAATTCGAGCTCATCGTCCGGGCCGCAAGCTCCTA
GCGGCGGATTTGTCCTACTCAGGAGAGCGTTCACCGACAAACAACAGATAAAACGAAAGGCCCAGTCTTT
CGACTGAGCCTTTCGTTTTATTTGATGCCTCAAGCTAGAGAGTCATTACCCCAGGCGTTTAAGGGCACCA
ATAACTGCCTTAAAAAAATTACGCCCCGCCCTGCCACTCATCGCAGTCTAGCTTGGATTCTCACCAATAA
AAAACGCCCGGCGGCAACCGAGCGTTCTGAACAAATCCAGATGGAGTTCTGAGGTCATTACTGGATCTAT
CAACAGGAGTCCAAGCTCAGCTAATTAAGCTAGCTTATCGATACCGTCGACCTCGAACCCCACGCCCCTC
TTTAATACGACGGGCAATTTGCACTTCAGAAAATGAAGAGTTTGCTTTAGCCATAACAAAAGTCCAGTAT
GCTTTTTCACAGCATAACTGGACTGATTTCAGTTTACAACTATTCTGTCTAGTTTAAGACTTTATTGTCA
TAGTTTAGATCTATTTTGTTCAGTTTAAGACTTTATTGTCCGCCCACACCTGCTTACGCAGGGCATCCAT
TTATTACTCAACCGTAACCGATTTTGCCAGGTTACGCGGCTGGTCCTCTAGCTGGCGTAATAGCGAAGAG
GCCCGCACCGATCGCCCTTCCCAACAGTTGCGCAGCCTGAATGGCGAATGGCGCCTGATGCGGTATTTTC
TCCTTACGCATCTGTGCGGTATTTCACACCGCATATGGTGCACTCTCAGTACAATCTGCTCTGATGCCGC
ATAGTTAAGCCAGCCCCGACACCCGCCAACACCCGCTGACGCGCCCTGACGGGCTTGTCTGCTCCCGGCA
TCCGCTTACAGACAAGCTGTGACCGTCTCCGGGAGCTGCATGTGTCAGAGGTTTTCACCGTCGTCACCGA
AACGCGCGAGACGAAAGGGCCTCGTGATACGCCTATTTTTATAGGTTAATGTCATGATAATAATGGTTTC
TTAGACGTCAGGTGGCACTTTTCGGGGAAATGTGCGCGGAACCCCTATTTGTTTATTTTTCTAAATACAT
TCAAATATGTATCCGCTCATGAGACAATAACCCTGATAAATGCTTCAATAATATTGAAAAAGGAAGAGTA
TGAGTATTCAACATTTCCGTGTCGCCCTTATTCCCTTTTTTGCGGCATTTTGCCTTCCTGTTTTTGCTCA
CCCAGAAACGCTGGTGAAAGTAAAAGATGCTGAAGATCAGTTGGGTGCACGAGTGGGTTACATCGAACTG
GATCTCAACAGCGGTAAGATCCTTGAGAGTTTTCGCCCCGAAGAACGTTTTCCAATGATGAGCACTTTTA
AAGTTCTGCTATGTGGCGCGGTATTATCCCGTATTGACGCCGGGCAAGAGCAACTCGGTCGCCGCATACA
CTATTCTCAGAATGACTTGGTTGAGTACTCACCAGTCACAGAAAAGCATCTTACGGATGGCATGACAGTA
AGAGAATTATGCAGTGCTGCCATAACCATGAGTGATAACACTGCGGCCAACTTACTTCTGACAACGATCG
GAGGACCGAAGGAGCTAACCGCTTTTTTGCACAACATGGGGGATCATGTAACTCGCCTTGATCGTTGGGA
ACCGGAGCTGAATGAAGCCATACCAAACGACGAGCGTGACACCACGATGCCTGTAGCAATGGCAACAACG
TTGCGCAAACTATTAACTGGCGAACTACTTACTCTAGCTTCCCGGCAACAATTAATAGACTGGATGGAGG
CGGATAAAGTTGCAGGACCACTTCTGCGCTCGGCCCTTCCGGCTGGCTGGTTTATTGCTGATAAATCTGG
AGCCGGTGAGCGTGGGTCCCGCGGTATCATTGCAGCACTGGGGCCAGATGGTAAGCCCTCCCGTATCGTA
GTTATCTACACGACGGGGAGTCAGGCAACTATGGATGAACGAAATAGACAGATCGCTGAGATAGGTGCCT
CACTGATTAAGCATTGGTAACTGTCAGACCAAGTTTACTCATATATACTTTAGATTGATTTAAAACTTCA
TTTTTAATTTAAAAGGATCTAGGTGAAGATCCTTTTTGATAATCTCATGACCAAAATCCCTTAACGTGAG
TTTTCGTTCCACTGAGCGTCAGACCCCGTAGAAAAGATCAAAGGCAGTTATTGGTGCCTCACTGATTAAG
CATTGGTAACTGTCAGACCAAGTTTACTCATATATACTTTAGATTGATTTAAAACTTCATTTTTAATTTT
TGCGGCCGCAAGATCCGGCCACGATGCGTCCGGCGTAGAGGATCTGAAGATCAGCAGTTCAACCTGTTGA
TAGTACGTACTAAGCTCTCATGTTTCACGTACTAAGCTCTCATGTTTAACGTACTAAGCTCTCATGTTTA
ACGAACTAAACCCTCATGGCTAACGTACTAAGCTCTCATGGCTAACGTACTAAGCTCTCATGTTTCACGT
ACTAAGCTCTCATGTTTGAACAATAAAATTAATATAAATCAGCAACTTAAATAGCCTCTAAGGTTTTAAG
TTTTATAAGAAAAAAAAGAATATATAAGGCTTTTAAAGCTTTTAAGGTTTAACGGTTGTGGACAACAAGC
CAGGGATGTAACGCACTGAGAAGCCCTTAGAGCCTCTCAAAGCAATTTTGAGTGACACAGGAACACTTAA
CGGCTGACATGGGAATTAGCCATGGCATCACAGTATCGTGATGACAGAGGCAGGGAGTGCGGCCTTTTTA
CGGTTCCTGGCCTTTTGCTGGCCTTTTGCTCACATGTTCTTTCCTGCGTTATCAGGGGATTCCTTAAGGT
ATACTTTCCGCTGCATAACCCTGCTTCGGGGTCATTATAGCGATTTTTTCGGTATATCCATCCTTTTTCG
CACGATATACAGGATTTTGCCAAAGGGTTCGTGTAGACTTTCCTTGGTGTATCCAACGGCGTCAGCCGGG
CAGGATAGGTGAAGTAGGCCCACCCGCGAGCGGGTGTTCCTTCTTCACTGTCCCTTATTCGCACCTGGCG
GTGCTCAACGGGAATCCTGCTCTGCGAGGCTGGCCGATAAGCTCTGATACCGCTCGCCGCAGCCGAACGA
CCGAGCGCAGCGGGTCAGTGAGCGAGGAAGCGGAAGAGCGCCCAATACGCAAACCGCCTCTCCCCGCGCG
TTGGCCGATTCATTAATGCAGCGCCCAAACATAACAGGAAGAAAAATGCCCCGCTGTGGGCGGACAAAAT
AGTTGGGAACTGGGAGGGGTGGAAATGGAGTTTTTAAGGATTATTTAGGGAAGAGTGACAAAATAGATGG
GAACTGGGTGTAGCGTCGTAAGCTAATACGAAAATTAAAAATGACAAAATAGTTTGGAACTAGATTTCAC
TTATCTGGTTCTTGAGGCGGTTAAAAGAGCCGTACTCTTCTCCGATGTCGACTAGGCCATGATGCTCATT
CTGTGGGACCAAAACGAAAAAACACCCTTTCGGGTGTCTTTTCTGGAATTTGGTACGCGGATACATATTT
GAATGTATTTAGAAAAATAAACAAAAGAGTTTGTAGAAACGCAAAAAGGCCATCCGTCAGGATGGCCTTC
TGCTTAATTTGATGCCTGGCAGTTTATGGCGGGCGTCCTGCCCGCCACCCTCCGGGCCGTTGCTTCGCAA
CGTTCAAATCCGCTCCCGGCGGATTTGTCCTACTCAGGAGAGCGTTCACCGACAAACAACAGATAAAACG
AAAGGCCCAGTCTTTCGACTGAGCCTTTCGTTTTATTTGATGCCTGGCAGTTCCCTACTCTCGCATGGGG
AGACCCCACACTACCATCGGCGCTACGGCGTTTCACTTCTGAGTTCGGCATGGGGTCAGGTGGGACCACC
G
